>Addgene plasmid #10866 | p0142 pML2d BPV-1 | addgene partial sequence | sequence record 50695 | pBRrevBam 5'-GGTGATGTCGGCGATATAGG-3'
GGCCACGATGCGTCCGGCGTAGAGGATCCTATTGATGCAAGCGATGATGTGGACCCTGCTGTTCGGAGTG
GTGTGTACCTTGGTGATCCACCTGCAGCAACCCTTCCAGTAGACCATGTTCCTATTCCTAGCCCTCCTAA
GTAGATTGCAAGACCCCCAAATTTCAAAATTTTATCTGCTATAGTATCTCCTTCTACCTTTGGTATCACA
TCTGGTGGACATGTGCCCGCTTGCTTGCATGTCCTGTACAGGTCATAGGCACTGGCACGTTTTACTCTTT
TTCGTGCACTCATTTTTATTGCTGCAGCTTAAACCATATAAAATCTGAGCAGGGGGAATACAAACTCTAG
TAAAAAACTTACAAACAGCAATACAAGCACAAATGAAAAAACTTCATACAGTATATAAAACAAATCAAAT
CCACACAACAGTAAAAACACAGCCAATAGCCAGTGATGTAAAGGCATTAAAAGGGCAGACCTGTACAGGA
GCACTCAAAATGATCCCAGTATACAAGAAAAAACAAGAGTAAGAACAGTAATAGCAGCAGTTGCATTGCA
GCAACTAGTCCCAAGAACAATAGAAACCATAGATTTGGCATAGTACACCAGTCAGATGAAGAAAAGGCAA
TGGCAGTGATCAGAAGTCCAAGCTGGCTGTAAAGCCGGAAATGTTCATTCCAGGAGGTAGTGGTACATGT
TTCAGAAAGTCTTGCCTTTGACTTGGCGATCCAAAGGTGATCAGTATTTGTGCTTGTCCTTGTCTTTCAG
CACCGTTGTCAGCAACTGTGAACCAGGTGGTGGTGCAGTTCTCGAC
