[The description below was written by a language model from this plasmid's Addgene catalogue record.]
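Description:
p0142 pML2d BPV-1 carries the bovine papillomavirus type 1 (BPV-1) genome, an insert of about 7.9 kb, cloned into the roughly 2.6 kb bacterial plasmid backbone pML2d. The viral DNA was inserted by restriction cloning at a BamHI site, and both flanking BamHI sites are intact, so the insert can in principle be released from the backbone with that enzyme. The insert size is consistent with a full-length viral genome linearised at BamHI, although the record does not say this explicitly. In bacteria the plasmid is maintained at high copy number under ampicillin selection. The catalogue entry lists the vector type as unknown, and no feature table is provided. The origin of replication, the orientation of the insert and individual viral open reading frames or regulatory regions are therefore not documented here; the depositor refers users to the author's map and the associated publication for cloning details.

The associated publication's title describes a BPV–pML2 plasmid vector that transforms and replicates in mouse cells and can be rescued in bacteria. This points to use as a shuttle construct: the papillomavirus sequences supply the functions for replication and morphological transformation in rodent cells, while the pML2d portion allows recovery and amplification of the DNA in E. coli. No separate mammalian selection marker, reporter, tag or heterologous promoter is recorded, so any expression in mammalian cells would rely on the virus's own regulatory elements. Typical uses supported by the record include studies of BPV-1 replication and transformation, and use as a source of cloned BPV-1 DNA.
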