Addgene plasmid #10866: p0142 pML2d BPV-1
Depositing lab: Peter Howley. Depositing organization: Harvard Medical School. Publication: Transformation and replication in mouse cells of a bovine papillomavirus--pML2 plasmid vector that can be rescued in bacteria. Sarver N, Byrne JC, Howley PM. Proc Natl Acad Sci U S A. 1982 Dec . 79(23):7147-51. 10.1073/pnas.79.23.7147 PubMed 6296820.
Backbone
  Vector backbone: pML2d
  Backbone size w/o insert (bp): 2600
  Vector type: unknown
Growth in bacteria
  Bacterial resistance: Ampicillin, 100 μg/mL
  Growth temperature: 37°C
  Growth strain: DH5alpha
  Copy number: High Copy
Gene/Insert
  Gene/Insert name: BPV-1
  Species: Bovine papillomavirus
  Insert size (bp): 7900
  GenBank ID: NC_001522
  Cloning method: Restriction Enzyme; 5′ cloning site BamHI (not destroyed); 3′ cloning site BamHI (not destroyed)
  Sequencing primers: 5′ n/a
Terms and licenses: Academic/Nonprofit Terms; Industry Terms: Not Available to Industry
Depositor comments: See author's map and the materials and methods section of the referenced article for cloning details.
How to cite: p0142 pML2d BPV-1 was a gift from Peter Howley (Addgene plasmid # 10866 ; http://n2t.net/addgene:10866 ; RRID:Addgene_10866)
